>Addgene plasmid #238180 | pRCA892 - TFORF Empty Vector Puro-T2A-GFP (pRCA886 backbone) | addgene full sequence | sequence record 474446 | Addgene NGS Result
TTAATGTAGTCTTATGCAATACTCTTGTAGTCTTGCAACATGGTAACGATGAGTTAGCAACATGCCTTAC
AAGGAGAGAAAAAGCACCGTGCATGCCGATTGGTGGAAGTAAGGTGGTACGATCGTGCCTTATTAGGAAG
GCAACAGACGGGTCTGACATGGATTGGACGAACCACTGAATTGCCGCATTGCAGAGATATTGTATTTAAG
TGCCTAGCTCGATACATAAACGGGTCTCTCTGGTTAGACCAGATCTGAGCCTGGGAGCTCTCTGGCTAAC
TAGGGAACCCACTGCTTAAGCCTCAATAAAGCTTGCCTTGAGTGCTTCAAGTAGTGTGTGCCCGTCTGTT
GTGTGACTCTGGTAACTAGAGATCCCTCAGACCCTTTTAGTCAGTGTGGAAAATCTCTAGCAGTGGCGCC
CGAACAGGGACTTGAAAGCGAAAGGGAAACCAGAGGAGCTCTCTCGACGCAGGACTCGGCTTGCTGAAGC
GCGCACGGCAAGAGGCGAGGGGCGGCGACTGGTGAGTACGCCAAAAATTTTGACTAGCGGAGGCTAGAAG
GAGAGAGATGGGTGCGAGAGCGTCAGTATTAAGCGGGGGAGAATTAGATCGCGATGGGAAAAAATTCGGT
TAAGGCCAGGGGGAAAGAAAAAATATAAATTAAAACATATAGTATGGGCAAGCAGGGAGCTAGAACGATT
CGCAGTTAATCCTGGCCTGTTAGAAACATCAGAAGGCTGTAGACAAATACTGGGACAGCTACAACCATCC
CTTCAGACAGGATCAGAAGAACTTAGATCATTATATAATACAGTAGCAACCCTCTATTGTGTGCATCAAA
GGATAGAGATAAAAGACACCAAGGAAGCTTTAGACAAGATAGAGGAAGAGCAAAACAAAAGTAAGACCAC
CGCACAGCAAGCGGCCGCTGATCTTCAGACCTGGAGGAGGAGATATGAGGGACAATTGGAGAAGTGAATT
ATATAAATATAAAGTAGTAAAAATTGAACCATTAGGAGTAGCACCCACCAAGGCAAAGAGAAGAGTGGTG
CAGAGAGAAAAAAGAGCAGTGGGAATAGGAGCTTTGTTCCTTGGGTTCTTGGGAGCAGCAGGAAGCACTA
TGGGCGCAGCGTCAATGACGCTGACGGTACAGGCCAGACAATTATTGTCTGGTATAGTGCAGCAGCAGAA
CAATTTGCTGAGGGCTATTGAGGCGCAACAGCATCTGTTGCAACTCACAGTCTGGGGCATCAAGCAGCTC
CAGGCAAGAATCCTGGCTGTGGAAAGATACCTAAAGGATCAACAGCTCCTGGGGATTTGGGGTTGCTCTG
GAAAACTCATTTGCACCACTGCTGTGCCTTGGAATGCTAGTTGGAGTAATAAATCTCTGGAACAGATTTG
GAATCACACGACCTGGATGGAGTGGGACAGAGAAATTAACAATTACACAAGCTTAATACACTCCTTAATT
GAAGAATCGCAAAACCAGCAAGAAAAGAATGAACAAGAATTATTGGAATTAGATAAATGGGCAAGTTTGT
GGAATTGGTTTAACATAACAAATTGGCTGTGGTATATAAAATTATTCATAATGATAGTAGGAGGCTTGGT
AGGTTTAAGAATAGTTTTTGCTGTACTTTCTATAGTGAATAGAGTTAGGCAGGGATATTCACCATTATCG
TTTCAGACCCACCTCCCAACCCCGAGGGGACCCATGCATTGCATCTCAATTAGTCAGCAACCAGGTGTGG
AAAGTCCCCAGGCTCCCCAGCAGGCAGAAGTATGCAAAGCATGCGTCTCAATTAGTCAGCAACCATAGTC
CCGCCCCTAACTCCGCCCATCCCGCCCCTAACTCCGCCCAGTTCCGCCCATTCTCCGCCCCATGGCTGAC
TAATTTTTTTTATTTATGCAGAGGCCGAGGCCGCCTCGGCCTCTGAGCTATTCCAGAAGTAGTGAGGAGG
CTTTTTTGGAGGCCTAGGCTTTTGCAAAAAGCTTTCTAGAGGTACCACCGGAGCTTACCATGACCGAGTA
CAAGCCCACGGTGCGCCTCGCCACCCGCGACGACGTCCCCAGGGCCGTACGCACCCTCGCCGCCGCGTTC
GCCGACTACCCCGCCACGCGCCACACCGTCGATCCGGACCGCCACATCGAGCGGGTCACCGAGCTGCAAG
AACTCTTCCTCACGCGCGTCGGGCTCGACATCGGCAAGGTGTGGGTCGCGGACGACGGCGCCGCCGTGGC
GGTCTGGACCACGCCGGAGAGCGTCGAAGCGGGGGCGGTGTTCGCCGAGATCGGCCCGCGCATGGCCGAG
TTGAGCGGTTCCCGGCTGGCCGCGCAGCAACAGATGGAAGGCCTCCTGGCGCCGCACCGGCCCAAGGAGC
CCGCGTGGTTCCTGGCCACCGTCGGCGTCTCGCCCGACCACCAGGGCAAGGGTCTGGGCAGCGCCGTCGT
GCTCCCCGGAGTGGAGGCGGCCGAGCGCGCCGGGGTGCCCGCCTTCCTGGAGACCTCCGCGCCCCGCAAC
CTCCCCTTCTACGAGCGGCTCGGCTTCACCGTCACCGCCGACGTCGAGGTGCCCGAAGGACCGCGCACCT
GGTGCATGACCCGCAAGCCCGGTGCCAGTGGATCGGGAGAGGGCAGAGGAAGTCTGCTAACATGCGGTGA
CGTCGAGGAGAATCCTGGCCCACCGGTCGCCACCATGGTGAGCAAGGGCGAGGAGCTGTTCACCGGGGTG
GTGCCCATCCTGGTCGAGCTGGACGGCGACGTAAACGGCCACAAGTTCAGCGTGTCCGGCGAGGGCGAGG
GCGATGCCACCTACGGCAAGCTGACCCTGAAGTTCATCTGCACCACCGGCAAGCTGCCCGTGCCCTGGCC
CACCCTCGTGACCACCCTGACCTACGGCGTGCAGTGCTTCAGCCGCTACCCCGACCACATGAAGCAGCAC
GACTTCTTCAAGTCCGCCATGCCCGAAGGCTACGTCCAGGAGCGCACCATCTTCTTCAAGGACGACGGCA
ACTACAAGACCCGCGCCGAGGTGAAGTTCGAGGGCGACACCCTGGTGAACCGCATCGAGCTGAAGGGCAT
CGACTTCAAGGAGGACGGCAACATCCTGGGGCACAAGCTGGAGTACAACTACAACAGCCACAACGTCTAT
ATCATGGCCGACAAGCAGAAGAACGGCATCAAGGTGAACTTCAAGATCCGCCACAACATCGAGGACGGCA
GCGTGCAGCTCGCCGACCACTACCAGCAGAACACCCCCATCGGCGACGGCCCCGTGCTGCTGCCCGACAA
CCACTACCTGAGCACCCAGTCCGCCCTGAGCAAAGACCCCAACGAGAAGCGCGATCACATGGTCCTGCTG
GAGTTCGTGACCGCCGCCGGGATCACTCTCGGCATGGACGAGCTGTACAAGTAACGAATTCTAGATCTTG
AGACAAATGGCAGTATTCATCCACAATTTTAAAAGAAAAGGGGGGATTGGGGGGTACAGTGCAGGGGAAA
GAATAGTAGACATAATAGCAACAGACATACAAACTAAAGAATTACAAAAACAAATTACAAAAATTCAAAA
TTTTCGGGTTTATTACAGGGACAGCAGAGATCCACTTTGGCGCCGGCTCGAGGCCTGCAGGTGCAAAGAT
GGATAAAGTTTTAAACAGAGAGGAATCTTTGCAGCTAATGGACCTTCTAGGTCTTGAAAGGAGTGGGAAT
TGGCTCCGGTGCCCGTCAGTGGGCAGAGCGCACATCGCCCACAGTCCCCGAGAAGTTGGGGGGAGGGGTC
GGCAATTGAACCGGTGCCTAGAGAAGGTGGCGCGGGGTAAACTGGGAAAGTGATGTCGTGTACTGGCTCC
GCCTTTTTCCCGAGGGTGGGGGAGAACCGTATATAAGTGCAGTAGTCGCCGTGAACGTTCTTTTTCGCAA
CGGGTTTGCCGCCAGAACACAGGTAAGTGCCGTGTGTGGTTCCCGCGGGCCTGGCCTCTTTACGGGTTAT
GGCCCTTGCGTGCCTTGAATTACTTCCACCTGGCTGCAGTACGTGATTCTTGATCCCGAGCTTCGGGTTG
GAAGTGGGTGGGAGAGTTCGAGGCCTTGCGCTTAAGGAGCCCCTTCGCCTCGTGCTTGAGTTGAGGCCTG
GCCTGGGCGCTGGGGCCGCCGCGTGCGAATCTGGTGGCACCTTCGCGCCTGTCTCGCTGCTTTCGATAAG
TCTCTAGCCATTTAAAATTTTTGATGACCTGCTGCGACGCTTTTTTTCTGGCAAGATAGTCTTGTAAATG
CGGGCCAAGATCTGCACACTGGTATTTCGGTTTTTGGGGCCGCGGGCGGCGACGGGGCCCGTGCGTCCCA
GCGCACATGTTCGGCGAGGCGGGGCCTGCGAGCGCGGCCACCGAGAATCGGACGGGGGTAGTCTCAAGCT
GGCCGGCCTGCTCTGGTGCCTGGCCTCGCGCCGCCGTGTATCGCCCCGCCCTGGGCGGCAAGGCTGGCCC
GGTCGGCACCAGTTGCGTGAGCGGAAAGATGGCCGCTTCCCGGCCCTGCTGCAGGGAGCTCAAAATGGAG
GACGCGGCGCTCGGGAGAGCGGGCGGGTGAGTCACCCACACAAAGGAAAAGGGCCTTTCCGTCCTCAGCC
GTCGCTTCATGTGACTCCACGGAGTACCGGGCGCCGTCCAGGCACCTCGATTAGTTCTCGAGCTTTTGGA
GTACGTCGTCTTTAGGTTGGGGGGAGGGGTTTTATGCGATGGAGTTTCCCCACACTGAGTGGGTGGAGAC
TGAAGTTAGGCCAGCTTGGCACTTGATGTAATTCTCCTTGGAATTTGCCCTTTTTGAGTTTGGATCTTGG
TTCATTCTCAAGCCTCAGACAGTGGTTCAAAGTTTTTTTCTTCCATTTCAGGTGTCGTGAGGCTAGCACG
CGTTAAGTCGACAATCAACCTCTGGATTACAAAATTTGTGAAAGATTGACTGGTATTCTTAACTATGTTG
CTCCTTTTACGCTATGTGGATACGCTGCTTTAATGCCTTTGTATCATGCTATTGCTTCCCGTATGGCTTT
CATTTTCTCCTCCTTGTATAAATCCTGGTTGCTGTCTCTTTATGAGGAGTTGTGGCCCGTTGTCAGGCAA
CGTGGCGTGGTGTGCACTGTGTTTGCTGACGCAACCCCCACTGGTTGGGGCATTGCCACCACCTGTCAGC
TCCTTTCCGGGACTTTCGCTTTCCCCCTCCCTATTGCCACGGCGGAACTCATCGCCGCCTGCCTTGCCCG
CTGCTGGACAGGGGCTCGGCTGTTGGGCACTGACAATTCCGTGGTGTTGTCGGGGAAATCATCGTCCTTT
CCTTGGCTGCTCGCCTGTGTTGCCACCTGGATTCTGCGCGGGACGTCCTTCTGCTACGTCCCTTCGGCCC
TCAATCCAGCGGACCTTCCTTCCCGCGGCCTGCTGCCGGCTCTGCGGCCTCTTCCGCGTCTTCGCCTTCG
CCCTCAGACGAGTCGGATCTCCCTTTGGGCCGCCTCCCCGCGTCGACTTTAAGACCAATGACTTACAAGG
CAGCTGTAGATCTTAGCCACTTTTTAAAAGAAAAGGGGGGACTGGAAGGGCTAATTCACTCCCAACGAAG
ACAAGATCTGCTTTTTGCTTGTACTGGGTCTCTCTGGTTAGACCAGATCTGAGCCTGGGAGCTCTCTGGC
TAACTAGGGAACCCACTGCTTAAGCCTCAATAAAGCTTGCCTTGAGTGCTTCAAGTAGTGTGTGCCCGTC
TGTTGTGTGACTCTGGTAACTAGAGATCCCTCAGACCCTTTTAGTCAGTGTGGAAAATCTCTAGCAGTAC
GTATAGTAGTTCATGTCATCTTATTATTCAGTATTTATAACTTGCAAAGAAATGAATATCAGAGAGTGAG
AGGAACTTGTTTATTGCAGCTTATAATGGTTACAAATAAAGCAATAGCATCACAAATTTCACAAATAAAG
CATTTTTTTCACTGCATTCTAGTTGTGGTTTGTCCAAACTCATCAATGTATCTTATCATGTCTGGCTCTA
GCTATCCCGCCCCTAACTCCGCCCATCCCGCCCCTAACTCCGCCCAGTTCCGCCCATTCTCCGCCCCATG
GCTGACTAATTTTTTTTATTTATGCAGAGGCCGAGGCCGCCTCGGCCTCTGAGCTATTCCAGAAGTAGTG
AGGAGGCTTTTTTGGAGGCCTAGGGACGTACCCAATTCGCCCTATAGTGAGTCGTATTACGCGCGCTCAC
TGGCCGTCGTTTTACAACGTCGTGACTGGGAAAACCCTGGCGTTACCCAACTTAATCGCCTTGCAGCACA
TCCCCCTTTCGCCAGCTGGCGTAATAGCGAAGAGGCCCGCACCGATCGCCCTTCCCAACAGTTGCGCAGC
CTGAATGGCGAATGGG
[124 nt withheld, positions 6387-6510]
C
[91 nt withheld, positions 6512-6602]
A
[49 nt withheld, positions 6604-6652]
CCTTTGACGTTGGAGTCCACGTTCTTT
[37 nt withheld, positions 6680-6716]
ACCCTATCTCGGTCTATTCTTTTGATTTATAAGGGATTTTGCCGATTTCGGCCTATTGGTTAAAAAATGA
GCTGATTTAACAAAAATTTAACGCGAATTTTAACAAAATATTAACGCTTACAATTTAGGTGGCACTTTTC
GGGGAAATGTGCGCGGAACCCCTATTTGTTTATTTTTCTAAATACATTCAAATATGTATCCGCTCATGAG
ACAATAACCCTGATAAATGCTTCAATAATATTGAAAAAGGAAGAGTATGAGTATTCAACATTTCCGTGTC
GCCCTTATTCCCTTTTTTGCGGCATTTTGCCTTCCTGTTTTTGCTCACCCAGAAACGCTGGTGAAAGTAA
AAGATGCTGAAGATCAGTTGGGTGCACGAGTGGGTTACATCGAACTGGATCTCAACAGCGGTAAGATCCT
TGAGAGTTTTCGCCCCGAAGAACGTTTTCCAATGATGAGCACTTTTAAAGTTCTGCTATGTGGCGCGGTA
TTATCCCGTATTGACGCCGGGCAAGAGCAACTCGGTCGCCGCATACACTATTCTCAGAATGACTTGGTTG
AGTACTCACCAGTCACAGAAAAGCATCTTACGGATGGCATGACAGTAAGAGAATTATGCAGTGCTGCCAT
AACCATGAGTGATAACACTGCGGCCAACTTACTTCTGACAACGATCGGAGGACCGAAGGAGCTAACCGCT
TTTTTGCACAACATGGGGGATCATGTAACTCGCCTTGATCGTTGGGAACCGGAGCTGAATGAAGCCATAC
CAAACGACGAGCGTGACACCACGATGCCTGTAGCAATGGCAACAACGTTGCGCAAACTATTAACTGGCGA
ACTACTTACTCTAGCTTCCCGGCAACAATTAATAGACTGGATGGAGGCGGATAAAGTTGCAGGACCACTT
CTGCGCTCGGCCCTTCCGGCTGGCTGGTTTATTGCTGATAAATCTGGAGCCGGTGAGCGTGGGTCTCGCG
GTATCATTGCAGCACTGGGGCCAGATGGTAAGCCCTCCCGTATCGTAGTTATCTACACGACGGGGAGTCA
GGCAACTATGGATGAACGAAATAGACAGATCGCTGAGATAGGTGCCTCACTGATTAAGCATTGGTAACTG
TCAGACCAAGTTTACTCATATATACTTTAGATTGATTTAAAACTTCATTTTTAATTTAAAAGGATCTAGG
TGAAGATCCTTTTTGATAATCTCATGACCAAAATCCCTTAACGTGAGTTTTCGTTCCACTGAGCGTCAGA
CCCCGTAGAAAAGATCAAAGGATCTTCTTGAGATCCTTTTTTTCTGCGCGTAATCTGCTGCTTGCAAACA
AAAAAACCACCGCTACCAGCGGTGGTTTGTTTGCCGGATCAAGAGCTACCAACTCTTTTTCCGAAGGTAA
CTGGCTTCAGCAGAGCGCAGATACCAAATACTGTTCTTCTAGTGTAGCCGTAGTTAGGCCACCACTTCAA
GAACTCTGTAGCACCGCCTACATACCTCGCTCTGCTAATCCTGTTACCAGTGGCTGCTGCCAGTGGCGAT
AAGTCGTGTCTTACCGGGTTGGACTCAAGACGATAGTTACCGGATAAGGCGCAGCGGTCGGGCTGAACGG
GGGGTTCGTGCACACAGCCCAGCTTGGAGCGAACGACCTACACCGAACTGAGATACCTACAGCGTGAGCT
ATGAGAAAGCGCCACGCTTCCCGAAGGGAGAAAGGCGGACAGGTATCCGGTAAGCGGCAGGGTCGGAACA
GGAGAGCGCACGAGGGAGCTTCCAGGGGGAAACGCCTGGTATCTTTATAGTCCTGTCGGGTTTCGCCACC
TCTGACTTGAGCGTCGATTTTTGTGATGCTCGTCAGGGGGGCGGAGCCTATGGAAAAACGCCAGCAACGC
GGCCTTTTTACGGTTCCTGGCCTTTTGCTGGCCTTTTGCTCACATGTTCTTTCCTGCGTTATCCCCTGAT
TCTGTGGATAACCGTATTACCGCCTTTGAGTGAGCTGATACCGCTCGCCGCAGCCGAACGACCGAGCGCA
GCGAGTCAGTGAGCGAGGAAGCGGAAGAGCGCCCAATACGCAAACCGCCTCTCCCCGCGCGTTGGCCGAT
TCATTAATGCAGCTGGCACGACAGGTTTCCCGACTGGAAAGCGGGCAGTGAGCGCAACGCAATTAATGTG
AGTTAGCTCACTCATTAGGCACCCCAGGCTTTACACTTTATGCTTCCGGCTCGTATGTTGTGTGGAATTG
TGAGCGGATAACAATTTCACACAGGAAACAGCTATGACCATGATTACGCCAAGCGCGCAATTAACCCTCA
CTAAAGGGAACAAAAGCTGGAGCTGCAAGC
Features (pLannotate 1.2.2; 30 found; start..end, strand, type, name):
      5..231     +  promoter       RSV promoter: Rous sarcoma virus enhancer/promoter
    232..412     +  LTR            5' LTR (truncated): truncated 5' long terminal repeat (LTR) from HIV-1
    459..584     +  misc_feature   HIV-1 Ψ: packaging signal of human immunodeficiency virus type 1
    568..931     +  CDS            HIV-1 gag (fragment): gag protein from human immunodeficiency virus 1; gag
   1077..1310    +  misc_feature   RRE: The Rev response element (RRE) of HIV-1 allows for Rev-dependent mRNA export from the nucleus to the cytoplasm.
   1687..1713    +  CDS            Rev (fragment): human immunodeficiency virus 1 (HIV-1) Rev protein; rev; enhances nuclear export of unspliced and incompletely spliced viral mRNAs
   1720..1743    +  promoter       SV40 promoter (fragment): SV40 early promoter
   1744..1815    +  promoter       SV40 promoter (fragment): SV40 enhancer and early promoter
   1839..1974    +  rep_origin     SV40 ori: SV40 origin of replication
   2020..2616    +  CDS            PuroR (fragment): puromycin N-acetyltransferase; pac from Streptomyces; confers resistance to puromycin
   2695..3414    +  CDS            EGFP: the original enhanced GFP (Yang et al., 1996) mammalian codon-optimized
   3457..3574    +  misc_feature   cPPT/CTS: central polypurine tract and central termination sequence of HIV-1
   3639..3705    +  CDS            small t antigen (fragment): SV40 (simian virus 40) small t antigen
   3712..4890    +  promoter       EF-1α promoter: strong constitutive promoter for human elongation factor EF-1α
   4913..5501    +  misc_feature   WPRE: woodchuck hepatitis virus posttranscriptional regulatory element
   5552..5571    +  misc_feature   cPPT/CTS (fragment): central polypurine tract and central termination sequence of HIV-1
   5573..5806    +  LTR            3' LTR (ΔU3): self-inactivating 3' long terminal repeat (LTR) from HIV-1
   5884..6005    +  polyA_signal   SV40 poly(A) signal: SV40 polyadenylation signal
   6045..6180    +  rep_origin     SV40 ori: SV40 origin of replication
   6201..6219    -  promoter       T7 promoter: promoter for bacteriophage T7 RNA polymerase
   6227..6382    +  CDS            lacZα (fragment): LacZα fragment of β-galactosidase; lacZ fragment
   6387..6815    +  rep_origin     f1 ori (sequence partly withheld): f1 bacteriophage origin of replication; arrow indicates direction of (+) strand synthesis
   6868..6972    +  promoter       AmpR promoter: bla
   6973..7833    +  CDS            AmpR: β-lactamase; bla; confers resistance to ampicillin, carbenicillin, and related antibiotics
   8004..8592    +  rep_origin     ori: high-copy-number ColE1/pMB1/pBR322/pUC origin of replication
   8775..8867    +  CDS            lacI (fragment): lac repressor; lacI; The lac repressor binds to the lac operator to inhibit transcription in E. coli. This inhibition can be relieved by adding lactose or isopropyl-β-D-thiogalactopyranoside (IPTG).
   8880..8901    +  protein_bind   CAP binding site: CAP binding activates transcription in the presence of cAMP. E. coli catabolite activator protein
   8916..8946    +  promoter       lac promoter: promoter for the E. coli lac operon
   8954..8970    +  protein_bind   lac operator: The lac repressor binds to the lac operator to inhibit transcription in E. coli. This inhibition can be relieved by adding lactose or isopropyl-β-D-thiogalactopyranoside (IPTG). lac repressor encoded by lacI
   9015..9033    +  promoter       T3 promoter: promoter for bacteriophage T3 RNA polymerase
