[The description below was written by a language model from this plasmid's Addgene catalogue record and pLannotate feature annotations shown in this document.]
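Description:
pRCA892 is an empty lentiviral backbone derived from pRCA886 and intended as the no-insert version of a transcription factor ORF ("TFORF") expression vector. It has a third-generation, self-inactivating design: an RSV promoter drives a truncated HIV-1 5' LTR, followed by the Ψ packaging signal with a gag fragment, the Rev response element for Rev-dependent nuclear export of the genomic RNA, a cPPT/CTS, and a ΔU3 3' LTR followed by an SV40 polyadenylation signal. In bacteria it is maintained by a high-copy ColE1/pUC-type origin and ampicillin resistance. An f1 origin and remnants of a lacZα/lac promoter cloning region flanked by T7 and T3 promoters also sit in the backbone.

Within the proviral region there are two expression units. The first uses an SV40 early promoter/enhancer (with its embedded SV40 origin) to drive puromycin N-acetyltransferase followed by EGFP. According to the construct name these are linked by a T2A peptide, which corresponds to the unannotated gap between the two coding sequences, so a single transcript yields both drug selection and a fluorescent marker for transduced cells. Downstream, after the cPPT/CTS, a full-length EF-1α promoter sits directly upstream of the WPRE, with only a short interval between them and no annotated coding sequence. This is presumably the position where an ORF would be cloned, with the WPRE enhancing expression of the resulting transcript, although the record does not describe the cloning site itself.

The catalogue lists GFP as a C-terminal tag on the backbone, but the feature layout indicates a marker co-expressed with PuroR rather than a fusion to an inserted ORF. The vector likely serves as a cloning backbone or a matched empty control in transcription factor overexpression experiments.
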