Addgene plasmid #238180: pRCA892 - TFORF Empty Vector Puro-T2A-GFP (pRCA886 backbone)
Purpose: (Empty Backbone) Lentiviral empty vector
Depositing lab: Thomas Norman. Depositing organization: Memorial Sloan-Kettering Cancer Center. Publication: Comprehensive transcription factor perturbations recapitulate fibroblast transcriptional states. Southard KM, Ardy RC, Tang A, O'Sullivan DD, Metzner E, Guruvayurappan K, Norman TM. Nat Genet. 2025 Aug 6. doi: 10.1038/s41588-025-02284-1. PubMed 40770575.
Backbone
  Vector backbone: pRCA886
  Vector type: Lentiviral
  Selectable markers: Puromycin
  Tag / fusion protein: GFP (C terminal on backbone)
Growth in bacteria
  Bacterial resistance: Ampicillin, 100 μg/mL
  Growth temperature: 30°C
  Growth strain: NEB Stable
  Copy number: Unknown
Gene/Insert
  Gene/Insert name: None
  Tag / fusion protein: GFP (C terminal on backbone)
Terms and licenses: Academic/Nonprofit Terms; Industry Terms: Not Available to Industry
Depositor comments: Please visit https://doi.org/10.1101/2024.07.31.606073 for bioRxiv preprint.
How to cite: pRCA892 - TFORF Empty Vector Puro-T2A-GFP (pRCA886 backbone) was a gift from Thomas Norman (Addgene plasmid # 238180 ; http://n2t.net/addgene:238180 ; RRID:Addgene_238180)
